Addgene plasmid #98557: BB3rN_AI
Purpose: (Empty Backbone) empty BB3 for insertion and overexpression of 8 genes in P. pastoris
Depositing lab: Brigitte Gasser & Diethard Mattanovich & Michael Sauer. Depositing organization: Universitaet fur Bodenkultur Wien (BOKU-WIEN). Publication: GoldenPiCS: a Golden Gate-derived modular cloning system for applied synthetic biology in the yeast Pichia pastoris. Prielhofer R, Barrero JJ, Steuer S, Gassler T, Zahrl R, Baumann K, Sauer M, Mattanovich D, Gasser B, Marx H. BMC Syst Biol. 2017 Dec 8;11(1):123. doi: 10.1186/s12918-017-0492-3. PubMed 29221460.
Backbone
  Vector backbone: BB3
  Backbone size (bp): 2867
  Vector type: Bacterial Expression, Yeast Expression
Growth in bacteria
  Bacterial resistance: Nourseothricin (clonNat), 50 μg/mL
  Growth temperature: 37°C
  Growth strain: DH10B
  Copy number: High Copy
Gene/Insert
  Gene/Insert name: None
Terms and licenses: Academic/Nonprofit Terms; Industry Terms: Not Available to Industry
How to cite: BB3rN_AI was a gift from Brigitte Gasser & Diethard Mattanovich & Michael Sauer (Addgene plasmid # 98557 ; http://n2t.net/addgene:98557 ; RRID:Addgene_98557)
