[The description below was written by a language model from this plasmid's Addgene catalogue record and the feature table of its GenBank file.]
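Description:
BB3rN_AI is an empty level-3 recipient backbone (BB3) from the GoldenPiCS system, a Golden Gate-derived modular cloning toolkit for the yeast Pichia pastoris. It is a small circular shuttle plasmid of roughly 2.9 kb, catalogued as both a bacterial and yeast expression vector. It carries no insert. According to the record, it is designed to receive up to eight gene expression units for simultaneous overexpression in P. pastoris.

The annotated features are minimal. A high-copy ColE1/pMB1/pUC-type origin supports propagation in E. coli. A natMX6 cassette places the Streptomyces noursei nat1 gene, encoding nourseothricin acetyltransferase, between the Ashbya gossypii TEF promoter and TEF terminator. This single marker provides nourseothricin (clonNAT) selection, which the catalogue lists as the bacterial resistance, and natMX6 is a standard dominant drug marker for yeast, so one cassette evidently serves both hosts.

About 1 kb of the plasmid lies outside the origin and marker and is unannotated. The feature table does not mark the Golden Gate type IIS restriction sites and fusion overhangs where assembled transcription units would be inserted, nor any sequence for genomic integration or maintenance in Pichia. The record therefore does not state how the plasmid is retained in yeast. No promoters or terminators for the payload genes are annotated either, and in a modular system of this kind they would be expected to arrive with the expression units assembled at lower levels. The construct is typically used as the final assembly destination for building multigene expression constructs, for example in pathway or cell engineering of P. pastoris.
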