LOCUS       Exported 2893 bp ds-DNA circular SYN 13-MAY-2021
DEFINITION  empty BB3 for insertion and overexpression of 8 genes in P.
            pastoris.
ACCESSION   .
VERSION     .
KEYWORDS    BB3rN_AI
SOURCE      synthetic DNA construct
  ORGANISM  synthetic DNA construct
REFERENCE   1 (bases 1 to 2893)
  AUTHORS   Prielhofer R, Barrero JJ, Steuer S, Gassler T, Zahrl R, Baumann K,
            Sauer M, Mattanovich D, Gasser B, Marx H
  TITLE     GoldenPiCS: a Golden Gate-derived modular cloning system for applied
            synthetic biology in the yeast Pichia pastoris.
  JOURNAL   BMC Syst Biol. 2017 Dec 8;11(1):123. doi: 10.1186/s12918-017-0492-3.
  PUBMED    29221460
REFERENCE   2 (bases 1 to 2893)
  AUTHORS   .
  TITLE     Direct Submission
  JOURNAL   Exported May 13, 2021 from SnapGene Server 1.1.58
            http://www.snapgene.com
FEATURES             Location/Qualifiers
     source          1..2893
                     /organism="synthetic DNA construct"
                     /mol_type="other DNA"
     rep_origin      complement(62..650)
                     /direction=LEFT
                     /label=ori
                     /note="high-copy-number ColE1/pMB1/pBR322/pUC origin of
                     replication"
     primer_bind     complement(142..161)
                     /label=pBR322ori-F
                     /note="pBR322 origin, forward primer"
     gene            761..1880
                     /label=natMX6
                     /note="yeast selectable marker conferring nourseothricin
                     resistance"
     promoter        761..1104
                     /label=TEF promoter
                     /note="Ashbya gossypii TEF promoter"
     CDS             1105..1677
                     /codon_start=1
                     /gene="Streptomyces noursei nat1"
                     /product="nourseothricin acetyltransferase"
                     /label=NrsR
                     /note="confers resistance to nourseothricin"
                     /translation="MGTTLDDTAYRYRTSVPGDAEAIEALDGSFTTDTVFRVTATGDGF
                     TLREVPVDPPLTKVFPDDESDDESDDGEDGDPDSRTFVAYGDDGDLAGFVVVSYSGWNR
                     RLTVEDIEVAPEHRGHGVGRALMGLATEFARERGAGHLWLEVTNVNAPAIHAYRRMGFT
                     LCGLDTALYDGTASDGEQALYMSMPCP"
     terminator      1683..1880
                     /label=TEF terminator
                     /note="Ashbya gossypii TEF terminator"
ORIGIN
        1 cgctgtgagc aaaaggccag caaaaggcca ggaaccgtaa aaaggccgcg ttgctggcgt
       61 ttttccatag gctccgcccc cctgacgagc atcacaaaaa tcgacgctca agtcagaggt
      121 ggcgaaaccc gacaggacta taaagatacc aggcgtttcc ccctggaagc tccctcgtgc
      181 gctctcctgt tccgaccctg ccgcttaccg gatacctgtc cgcctttctc ccttcgggaa
      241 gcgtggcgct ttctcatagc tcacgctgta ggtatctcag ttcggtgtag gtcgttcgct
      301 ccaagctggg ctgtgtgcac gaaccccccg ttcagcccga ccgctgcgcc ttatccggta
      361 actatcgtct tgagtccaac ccggtaagac acgacttatc gccactggca gcagccactg
      421 gtaacaggat tagcagagcg aggtatgtag gcggtgctac agagttcttg aagtggtggc
      481 ctaactacgg ctacactaga agaacagtat ttggtatctg cgctctgctg aagccagtta
      541 ccttcggaaa aagagttggt agctcttgat ccggcaaaca aaccaccgct ggtagcggtg
      601 gtttttttgt ttgcaagcag cagattacgc gcagaaaaaa aggatctcaa gaagatcctt
      661 tgatcttttc tacggggtgg agcgcaaaaa accccgcccc tgacagggcg gggttttttc
      721 gcgatcggag accggatccc tcgagggtct cctggtcatg gacatggagg cccagaatac
      781 cctccttgac agtcttgacg tgcgcagctc aggggcatga tgtgactgtc gcccgtacat
      841 ttagcccata catccccatg tataatcatt tgcatccata cattttgatg gccgcacggc
      901 gcgaagcaaa aattacggct cctcgctgca gacctgcgag cagggaaacg ctcccctcac
      961 agacgcgttg aattgtcccc acgccgcgcc cctgtagaga aatataaaag gttaggattt
     1021 gccactgagg ttcttctttc atatacttcc ttttaaaatc ttgctaggat acagttctca
     1081 catcacatcc gaacataaac aaccatgggt accactcttg acgacacggc ttaccggtac
     1141 cgcaccagtg tcccggggga cgccgaggcc atcgaggcac tggatgggtc cttcaccacc
     1201 gacaccgttt ttcgcgtcac cgccaccggg gacggcttca ccctgcggga ggtgccggtg
     1261 gacccgcccc tgaccaaggt gttccccgac gacgaatcgg acgacgaatc ggacgacggg
     1321 gaggacggcg acccggactc ccggacgttc gtcgcgtacg gggacgacgg cgacctggcg
     1381 ggcttcgtgg tcgtctcgta ctccggctgg aaccgccggc tgaccgtcga ggacatcgag
     1441 gtcgccccgg agcaccgggg gcacggggtc gggcgcgcgt tgatggggct cgcgacggag
     1501 ttcgcccgcg agcggggcgc cgggcacctc tggctggagg tcaccaacgt caacgcaccg
     1561 gcgatccacg cgtaccggcg gatggggttc accctctgcg gcctggacac cgccctgtac
     1621 gacggcaccg cctcggacgg cgagcaggcg ctctacatga gcatgccctg cccctaatca
     1681 gtactgacaa taaaaagatt cttgttttca agaacttgtc atttgtatag tttttttata
     1741 ttgtagttgt tctattttaa tcaaatgtta gcgtgattta tatttttttt cgcctcgaca
     1801 tcatctgccc agatgcgaag ttaagtgcgc agaaagtaat atcatgcgtc aatcgtatgt
     1861 gaatgctggt cgctatactg gcttcatacc cagcattgac ctttggtatg agcatctgaa
     1921 aaacaaccag gtgttgcaaa gttaaacatc cttctttgtt catatagaac ccactattca
     1981 tggtactccc caatcgaatt tcacattctg gttttgaaat tacacaccac gttagcttat
     2041 aagatttcat ataacttatt gatatacggt ttccattgtt cgaatagttg aggttgtatg
     2101 taattcgatt gaaggggcca tttttgtttc ctacttttcc tgggagctta tccgatgcgc
     2161 ttcaaagctg gaattgtaaa tatagagaaa aagaaggatg ttgttttatt cttgaaagag
     2221 tataatttta cttctagcaa ctctcccact tcgcttgact tcatttattt cttgggcaca
     2281 taggcgtagt aatctagacc aacagataat ttgccggaat gatatagcga ttggaaaatg
     2341 aactgaaatt ttttgctgtc tttcaatttg acgggcagtt catcaggcgc gccgtgaccg
     2401 accatataaa tacgttgaga atgttattct tcctcgtagt tgaagtggct tcataatttc
     2461 agaactcaat agataaacta ggatgtttta aagcaattaa tgctcacaag taaggagcga
     2521 ctctcttgct tttcgaatac taaaagtatc gtcccaaccc agaaaaaaag acctcttaac
     2581 tgcaaaataa actctatata tttcttctaa aacagtttca ggttggatag tatcgcattc
     2641 tcatcacttc taactagtag gccatgagat atattaacgt ttacttgagt tctaagttct
     2701 ccgaattaga tgcacagcac aaacaagatt aggtttcact tggtacaaaa tacgaacaga
     2761 gtttaaggtc gtaatttcat ttcgttattg atccccacaa tctattctta tcacagtcat
     2821 cagatagtcg cgaaaaagca tgcagaaaag ggggtcgtcc ctatctaagt tgtagcatta
     2881 caacaaatat gac
//
